>Addgene plasmid #45070 | pCIG-Lmx1a | addgene partial sequence | sequence record 64490 | IRES-F 5'-TGGCTCTCCTCAAGCGTATT-3'
GTACCCCATTGTATGGGATCTGATCTGGGGCCTCGGTACACATGCTTTACATGTGTTTAGTCGAGGTTAA
AAAAACGTCTAGGCCCCCCGAACCACGGGGACGTGGTTTTCCTTTGAAAAACACGATGATAATATGGCCA
CAACCATGGTGCACGTGGATCCAAAAAAGAAGAGAAAGGTAGATCCAAAAAAGAAGAGAAAGGTAGATCC
AAAAAAGAAGAGAAAGGTACACGTGTCCATGGTGAGCAAGGGCGAGGAGCTGTTCACCGGGGTGGTGCCC
ATCCTGGTCGAGCTGGACGGCGACGTAAACGGCCACAAGTTCAGCGTGTCCGGCGAGGGCGAGGGCGATG
CCACCTACGGCAAGCTGACCCTGAAGTTCATCTGCACCACCGGCAAGCTGCCCGTGCCCTGGCCCACCCT
CGTGACCACCCTGACCTACGGCGTGCAGTGCTTCAGCCGCTACCCCGACCACATGAAGCAGCACGACTTC
TTCAAGTCCGCCATGCCCGAAGGCTACGTCCAGGAGCGCACCATCTTCTTCAAGGACGACGGCAACTACA
AGACCCGCGCCGAGGTGAAGTTCGAGGGCGACACCCTGGTGAACCGCATCGAGCTGAAGGGCATCGACTT
CAAGGAGGACGGCAACATCCTGGGGCACAAGCTGGAGTACAACTACAACAGCCACAACGTCTATATCATG
GCCGACAAGCAGAAGAACGGCATCAAGGTGAACTTCAAGATCCGCCACAACATCGAGGACGGCAGCGTGC
AGCTCGCCGACCACTACCAGCAGAACACCCCCATCGGCGACGGCCCCGTGCTGCTGCCCGACAACCACTA
CCTGAGCACCCAGTCCGCCCTGAGCAAAGACCCCAACGAGAAGCGCGA
