>Addgene plasmid #45070 | pCIG-Lmx1a | addgene partial sequence | sequence record 64491 | pCAGGS5 5'-ggttcggcttctggcgtgtgacc-3'
CTCTGCTAACCATGTTCATGCCTTCTTCTTTTTCCTACAGCTCCTGGGCAACGTGCTGGTTATTGTGCTG
TCTCATCATTTTGGCAAAGAATTGCTCGAGCCACCATGTTGGACGGCCTGAAGATGGAGGAGAACTTTCA
AAGTGCGATTGAGACCTCGGCATCTTTCTCCTCTTTGCTGGGCAGAGCGGTGAGCCCCAAGTCTGTCTGC
GAGGGCTGTCAGCGGGTCATCTCGGACAGGTTTCTGCTGCGGCTCAACGACAGCTTCTGGCACGAGCAAT
GCGTGCAGTGTGCCTCCTGCAAAGAGCCCCTGGAGACCACCTGCTTCTACCGGGACAAGAAGCTCTACTG
CAAGTACCACTACGAGAAACTGTTTGCTGTCAAATGTGGGGGCTGCTTCGAGGCCATTGCGCCCAATGAG
TTTGTCATGCGTGCCCAGAAGAGCGTATACCACCTGAGCTGCTTCTGCTGCTGCGTCTGTGAGCGACAGC
TGCAGAAGGGTGACGAGTTTGTCCTGAAGGAGGGCCAGCTGCTCTGCAAAGGGGACTATGAGAAAGAACG
GGAGCTGCTGAGCCTGGTGAGCCCTGCGGCCTCAGACTCAGGCAAAAGCGATGATGAGGAGAGCCTTTGC
AAGTCAGCCCATGGGGCAGGAAAAGGAGCATCAGAGGACGGCAAGGACCATAAGCGACCCAAACGTCCCA
GAACTATCCTGACCACTCAGCAGAGGAGAGCATTCAAGGCCTCGTTTGAAGTATCCTCCAAGCCCTGCAG
AAAGGTGAGGGAGACTCTGGCTGCGGAGACAGGGCTGAGTGTCCGTGTGGTTCAGGTGTGGTTCCAGAAC
CAGCGAGCCAAGATGAAGAAGCTGGCCCGGCGACAGCAGCAACAGCA
