[The description below was written by a language model from this plasmid's Addgene catalogue record.]
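Description:
pCIG-Lmx1a is a mammalian expression plasmid that carries the mouse Lmx1a coding sequence (LIM homeobox transcription factor 1 alpha, the gene associated with the dreher mutant alleles) in the pCIG backbone. The insert of about 1.15 kb was placed by restriction cloning between XhoI and EcoRI sites, both of which remain intact, into a backbone of about 6.2 kb. The plasmid is maintained in E. coli as a high-copy construct under ampicillin selection. The record does not specify the origin of replication.

No feature table accompanies the record, and the catalogue fields do not state the promoter or any reporter. The listed sequencing primer reads backward from an IRES. This implies that an internal ribosome entry site lies immediately downstream of the cloning site, so Lmx1a would be the first cistron of a bicistronic transcript. An IRES allows a second open reading frame to be translated from the same mRNA, and this arrangement is commonly used to mark expressing cells. The identity of the downstream cistron is not given here, however, and should be checked against the backbone documentation. No epitope tags or fusions on Lmx1a are recorded.

The depositor's only comment is that the plasmid produces mouse Lmx1a. This fits use in gain-of-function or misexpression experiments that introduce this LIM-homeodomain transcription factor into transfected vertebrate cells or tissues. The record does not describe specific applications.
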