Addgene plasmid #45070: pCIG-Lmx1a
Depositing lab: Kathleen Millen. Depositing organization: Seattle Children's Hospital and Research Institute.
Backbone
  Vector backbone: pCIG
  Backbone manufacturer: Andrew McMahon lab
  Backbone size w/o insert (bp): 6240
  Vector type: Mammalian Expression
Growth in bacteria
  Bacterial resistance: Ampicillin, 100 μg/mL
  Growth temperature: 37°C
  Growth strain: DH5alpha
  Copy number: High Copy
Gene/Insert
  Gene/Insert name: Lmx1a LIM homeobox transcription factor 1 alpha (alt name: Lmx1a)
  Species: M. musculus (mouse)
  Insert size (bp): 1150
  GenBank ID: AF226662
  Entrez Gene: Lmx1a (a.k.a. Lmx1.1, dr, dreher, sst)
  Cloning method: Restriction Enzyme; 5′ cloning site Xhol (not destroyed); 3′ cloning site EcoRI (not destroyed)
  Sequencing primers: 5′ IRES-R
Terms and licenses: Academic/Nonprofit Terms; Industry Terms: Not Available to Industry
Depositor comments: This plasmid produces mouse Lmx1a.
How to cite: pCIG-Lmx1a was a gift from Kathleen Millen (Addgene plasmid # 45070 ; http://n2t.net/addgene:45070 ; RRID:Addgene_45070)
